Addgene plasmid #68806: pET-Galectin-8 linker deletion
Purpose: Express Galectin-8 linker deletion protein in Bacterial cells
Depositing lab: Hyun Kyu Song. Depositing organization: Korea University. Publication: Structural basis for recognition of autophagic receptor NDP52 by the sugar receptor galectin-8. Kim BW, Hong SB, Kim JH, Kwon do H, Song HK. Nat Commun. 2013;4:1613. doi: 10.1038/ncomms2606. PubMed 23511477.
Backbone
  Vector backbone: pET vector
  Backbone size w/o insert (bp): 5400
  Total vector size (bp): 6273
  Modifications to backbone: 6 His tag - Thrombin & TEV cleavage site - insert
  Vector type: Bacterial Expression
Growth in bacteria
  Bacterial resistance: Kanamycin, 50 μg/mL
  Growth temperature: 37°C
  Growth strain: DH5alpha
  Growth instructions: Use BL21(DE3) or Rosetta(DE3) strain for protein production
  Copy number: High Copy
Gene/Insert
  Gene/Insert name: Galectin-8 (alt names: LGALS8; Gal-8; Po66-CBP)
  Species: H. sapiens (human)
  Insert size (bp): 873
  Mutation: No mutation
  GenBank ID: CAA62904.1
  Entrez Gene: LGALS8 (a.k.a. Gal-8, PCTA-1, PCTA1, Po66-CBP)
  Promoter: T7
  Tag / fusion protein: N-terminal 6-histidine-tag (N terminal on backbone)
  Cloning method: Restriction Enzyme; 5′ cloning site Bgl2 (not destroyed); 3′ cloning site Kpn1 (not destroyed)
  Sequencing primers: 5′ T7 universial primer; 3′ T7 terminator universial primer
Terms and licenses: Academic/Nonprofit Terms; Industry Terms: Not Available to Industry
How to cite: pET-Galectin-8 linker deletion was a gift from Hyun Kyu Song (Addgene plasmid # 68806 ; http://n2t.net/addgene:68806 ; RRID:Addgene_68806)
