[The description below was written by a language model from this plasmid's Addgene catalogue record.]
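Description:
pET-Galectin-8 linker deletion is a bacterial expression plasmid built on a pET-type backbone (about 5.4 kb without insert, roughly 6.3 kb in total) for producing a recombinant form of human galectin-8 (LGALS8, also known as Gal-8 or Po66-CBP) in E. coli. The plasmid confers kanamycin resistance and is recorded as high copy; the specific origin of replication is not stated in the record. It is maintained in a general cloning strain, while protein production relies on DE3 lysogen hosts, which supply the T7 RNA polymerase needed to drive the T7 promoter upstream of the insert.

The 873 bp insert was cloned between BglII and KpnI sites, both of which remain intact. The backbone was modified so that the coding sequence is fused in frame behind an N-terminal six-histidine tag followed by thrombin and TEV protease cleavage sites. This allows capture of the protein by immobilised metal affinity chromatography and subsequent removal of the tag with either protease. Galectin-8 is a tandem-repeat galectin with two carbohydrate recognition domains joined by a linker peptide, and the construct name indicates that this linker has been removed. However, the record lists "no mutation" and does not define the exact boundaries of the deletion.

The associated publication concerns the structural basis for recognition of the autophagy receptor NDP52 by galectin-8, so the plasmid is suited to preparing purified protein for structural and biochemical binding studies. No feature table was provided, so other backbone elements, such as a lac operator, lacI or the T7 terminator, cannot be confirmed beyond the use of a T7 terminator sequencing primer.
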