>Addgene plasmid #68806 | pET-Galectin-8 linker deletion | addgene partial sequence | sequence record 124010 | T7 5'-TAATACGACTCACTATAGGG-3'
ACTTTAAGAAGGAGATATACATATGCATCACCACCATCACCATGGATCGCTGGTTCCGAGATCTGAAAAC
CTGTATTTTCAGGGATCTATGATGTTGTCCTTAAACAACCTACAGAATATCATCTATAACCCGGTAATCC
CGTTTGTTGGCACCATTCCTGATCAGCTGGATCCTGGAACTTTGATTGTGATACGTGGGCATGTTCCTAG
TGACGCAGACAGATTCCAGGTGGATCTGCAGAATGGCAGCAGCGTGAAACCTCGAGCCGATGTGGCCTTT
CATTTCAATCCTCGTTTCAAAAGGGCCGGCTGCATTGTTTGCAATACTTTGATAAATGAAAAATGGGGAC
GGGAAGAGATCACCTATGACACGCCTTTCAAAAGAGAAAAGTCTTTTGAGATCGTGATTATGGTGCTGAA
GGACAAATTCCAGGTGGCTGTAAATGGAAAACATACTCTGCTCTATGGCCACAGGATCGGCCCAGAGAAA
ATAGACACTCTGGGCATTTATGGCAAAGTGAATATTCACTCAATTGGTTTTAGCTTCAGCTCGCACATGA
GGCTGCCATTCGCTGCAAGGTTGAACACCCCCATGGGCCCTGGACGAACTGTCGTCGTTAAAGGAGAAGT
GAATGCAAATGCCAAAAGCTTTAATGTTGACCTACTAGCAGGAAAATCAAAGGATATTGCTCTACACTTG
AACCCACGCCTGA
