>Addgene plasmid #68806 | pET-Galectin-8 linker deletion | addgene partial sequence | sequence record 124198 | T7term 5'-GCTAGTTATTGCTCAGCGG-3'
AGCAGCCTAGGTATTAATCAATTAGTGGTGGTGGTGGTGGTGGTGGTGCTCGAGTGCGGCCGCAAGCTTG
TCGACGGAGCTCGCTAGCGTTTAAACGAATTCATTAGTGGTGATGGTGATGATGGGTACCCTACCAGCTC
CTTACTTCCAGTAAGTGGATGTCTCCATTAATTTCCAGCGTGTCAATACTGCTGAGCTCTTTAAATCTGT
GTTTGTACTCCAGGCTGTGTACGCCATTTACTGCAACCTTGAATTCTCTAACATCACAATAAATTATCAT
CTCAAAGTACATCCCAGGACTAAATGGGAAAGAGGTAATATTTCTCTCTTCTTCTCCCCAGGACTCCTGA
AGAAAAGAATTTCTTACAAATGCTTTAATATTCAGGCGTGGGTTCAAGTGTAGAGCAATATCCTTTGATT
TTCCTGCTAGTAGGTCAACATTAAAGCTTTTGGCATTTGCATTCACTTCTCCTTTAACGACGACAGTTCG
TCCAGGGCCCATGGGGGTGTTCAACCTTGCAGCGAATGGCAGCCTCATGTGCGAGCTGAAGCTAAAACCA
ATTGAGTGAATATTCACTTTGCCATAAATGCCCAGAGTGTCTATTTTCTCTGGGCCGATCCTGTGGCCAT
AGAGCAGAGTATGTTTTCCATTTACAGCCACCTGGAATTTGTCCTTCAGCACCATAATCACGATCTCAAA
AGACTTTTCTCTTTTGAAAGGCGTGTCATAGGTGATCTCTTCCCGTCCCCATTTTTCATTTATCAAAGTA
TTGCAAACAATGCAGCCGGCCCTTT
